Addgene plasmid #199802: E3_pENTR_L3-L2_NG_G1333-DddA11'-N
Purpose: ptpTALECD_v2 vector assembly, Entry clone 3 with attL2 and L3
Depositing lab: Shin-ichi Arimura. Depositing organization: University of Tokyo, Graduate School of Agricultural and Life Sciences. Publication: Characterization and development of a plastid genome base editor, ptpTALECD. Nakazato I, Okuno M, Itoh T, Tsutsumi N, Arimura SI. Plant J. 2023 Aug;115(4):1151-1162. doi: 10.1111/tpj.16311. Epub 2023 Jun 2. PubMed 37265080.
Backbone
  Vector backbone: PINII
  Vector type: TALEN
Growth in bacteria
  Bacterial resistance: Kanamycin, 50 μg/mL
  Growth temperature: 37°C
  Growth strain: DH5alpha
  Copy number: High Copy
Gene/Insert
  Gene/Insert name: C- and N termini of platinum TALEN, a half of the evolved DddA (DddA11'), and a uracil glycosylase inhibitor
  Species: Synthetic
  Cloning method: Ligation Independent Cloning
Terms and licenses: Academic/Nonprofit Terms; Industry Terms: Not Available to Industry
Depositor comments: Multisite Gateway entry vector to express one hand of pTALECD_v2-UGI
How to cite: E3_pENTR_L3-L2_NG_G1333-DddA11'-N was a gift from Shin-ichi Arimura (Addgene plasmid # 199802 ; http://n2t.net/addgene:199802 ; RRID:Addgene_199802)
