[The description below was written by a language model from this plasmid's Addgene catalogue record and pLannotate feature annotations shown in this document.]
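Description:
E3_pENTR_L3-L2_NG_G1333-DddA11'-N is a 4,075 bp MultiSite Gateway entry clone, the third-position module ("Entry clone 3") used to assemble ptpTALECD_v2 vectors for base editing of the plastid genome in plants. It is maintained in E. coli as a high-copy plasmid through a ColE1/pUC-type origin and selected with kanamycin via an aminoglycoside phosphotransferase gene. rrnB T1 and T2 terminators lie upstream of the cassette, as is typical of pENTR-type backbones, where they insulate the insert from read-through transcription. The catalogue lists the backbone as "PINII" without further explanation.

The payload lies between attL3 and attL2, the sites that direct ordered LR recombination with the other entry clones into a destination vector. It is a synthetic reading frame that encodes one arm ("hand") of a TALE-linked cytidine deaminase. The frame begins with a TALE N-terminal segment (annotated by homology to AvrXa10). It continues with a TALE C-terminal segment (AvrBs3 homology), a fragment of the evolved double-stranded-DNA deaminase DddA (DddA11'), and the PBS2 phage uracil glycosylase inhibitor (UGI), which limits excision of the uracil produced by deamination. The name suggests the N-terminal half of DddA split at G1333 and an NG final repeat, though the record does not spell this out.

Between the two TALE termini sits a lacZα/lac promoter stuffer derived from a pBluescript-type MCS. It presumably serves as a placeholder to be replaced by the target-specific platinum TALEN repeat array, but the record does not say so. The entry clone carries no plant promoter, terminator or plastid-targeting element in the annotated features, so these are presumably supplied by the other assembly modules.
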