Features (pLannotate 1.2.2; 21 found; start..end, strand, type, name):
    443..535     +  CDS            lacI (fragment): lac repressor; lacI; The lac repressor binds to the lac operator to inhibit transcription in E. coli. This inhibition can be relieved by adding lactose or isopropyl-β-D-thiogalactopyranoside (IPTG).
    590..617     -  terminator     rrnB T2 terminator: transcription terminator T2 from the E. coli rrnB gene
    749..792     +  terminator     rrnB T1 terminator: Escherichia coli rrnB; transcription terminator T1 from the E. coli rrnB gene
    839..875     -  CDS            lacZα (fragment): LacZα fragment of β-galactosidase; lacZ fragment
    892..987     +  protein_bind   attL3: mutant version of attL; recombination site for the Gateway® LR reaction LR Clonase™
   1047..1457    +  CDS            avrXa10 (fragment): AVX10_XANOO - Experimental evidence at protein level: Swiss-Prot protein existence level 1. Avirulence protein. Induces the hypersensitive response (HR)in rice plants carrying the resistance gene Xa10. Activity depends on the presence of the core repeat domains; replacement with repeat domains from other proteins (AvrBs3 of X.euvesicatoria (AC P14727) or AvrXa7 of this organism) does not elicit the HR. Probably acts as a transcription factor in its host plant (rice) to induce plant resistance or disease. From Xanthomonas oryzae pv. oryzae.
   1459..1477    -  rep_origin     f1 ori (fragment): f1 bacteriophage origin of replication; arrow indicates direction of (+) strand synthesis
   1482..1637    -  CDS            lacZα (fragment): LacZα fragment of β-galactosidase; lacZ fragment
   1645..1663    +  promoter       T7 promoter: promoter for bacteriophage T7 RNA polymerase
   1672..1695    -  misc_feature   MCS (fragment): pBluescript multiple cloning site
   1711..1729    -  promoter       T3 promoter: promoter for bacteriophage T3 RNA polymerase
   1774..1790    -  protein_bind   lac operator: The lac repressor binds to the lac operator to inhibit transcription in E. coli. This inhibition can be relieved by adding lactose or isopropyl-β-D-thiogalactopyranoside (IPTG). lac repressor encoded by lacI
   1798..1828    -  promoter       lac promoter: promoter for the E. coli lac operon
   1843..1864    -  protein_bind   CAP binding site: CAP binding activates transcription in the presence of cAMP. E. coli catabolite activator protein
   1963..2082    +  CDS            avrBs3 (fragment): AVRB3_XANEU - Experimental evidence at protein level: Swiss-Prot protein existence level 1. Avirulence protein. Acts as a transcription factor in C.annuum plants. In susceptible plants lacking the Bs3 resistance gene induces expression of a number of genes, including genes homologous to a family of auxin-induced genes, alpha-expansin genes, pectate lyase, anthocyanidin glucoside rhamnosyl transferase and at least one transcription factor, UPA20. Their expression leads to plant hypertrophy in mesophyll cells, probably mainly mediated by UPA20 (PubMed:17962565). In resistant plants induces the h
   2083..2223    +  CDS            dddA (fragment): DDDA_BURC1 - Experimental evidence at protein level: Swiss-Prot protein existence level 1. Toxic component of a toxin-immunity protein module, which functions as a cellular contact-dependent growth inhibition (CDI) system. CDI modules allow bacteria to communicate with and inhibit the growth of closely related neighboring bacteria in a contact-dependent fashion. Bacteria that have this module inhibit or kill bacteria without it, giving them a growth advantage. Probably specifically inhibited by cognate immunity protein DddI (Probable). The C-terminal 163 residue fragment has double-stranded DN
   2236..2484    +  CDS            UGI: UNGI_BPPB2 - Experimental evidence at protein level: Swiss-Prot protein existence level 1. This protein binds specifically and reversibly to the host uracil-DNA glycosylase, preventing removal of uracil residues from PBS2 DNA by the host uracil-excision repair system. From Bacillus phage PBS2 (Bacteriophage PBS2).
   2509..2608    -  protein_bind   attL2: mutant version of attL; recombination site for the Gateway® LR reaction LR Clonase™
   2639..2657    -  promoter       T7 promoter: promoter for bacteriophage T7 RNA polymerase
   2791..3600    +  CDS            KanR: aminoglycoside phosphotransferase; aph(3')-Ia; confers resistance to kanamycin in bacteria or G418 (Geneticin®) in eukaryotes
   3747..260     +  rep_origin     ori (across the origin): high-copy-number ColE1/pMB1/pBR322/pUC origin of replication
>Addgene plasmid #199802 | E3_pENTR_L3-L2_NG_G1333-DddA11'-N | addgene full sequence | sequence record 393336 | Addgene NGS Result
CGTGCACACAGCCCAGCTTGGAGCGAACGACCTACACCGAACTGAGATACCTACAGCGTGAGCTATGAGA
AAGCGCCACGCTTCCCGAAGGGAGAAAGGCGGACAGGTATCCGGTAAGCGGCAGGGTCGGAACAGGAGAG
CGCACGAGGGAGCTTCCAGGGGGAAACGCCTGGTATCTTTATAGTCCTGTCGGGTTTCGCCACCTCTGAC
TTGAGCGTCGATTTTTGTGATGCTCGTCAGGGGGGCGGAGCCTATGGAAAAACGCCAGCAACGCGGCCTT
TTTACGGTTCCTGGCCTTTTGCTGGCCTTTTGCTCACATGTTCTTTCCTGCGTTATCCCCTGATTCTGTG
GATAACCGTATTACCGCCTTTGAGTGAGCTGATACCGCTCGCCGCAGCCGAACGACCGAGCGCAGCGAGT
CAGTGAGCGAGGAAGCGGAAGAGCGCCCAATACGCAAACCGCCTCTCCCCGCGCGTTGGCCGATTCATTA
ATGCAGCTGGCACGACAGGTTTCCCGACTGGAAAGCGGGCAGTGAGCGCAACGCAATTAATACGCGTACC
GCTAGCCAGGAAGAGTTTGTAGAAACGCAAAAAGGCCATCCGTCAGGATGGCCTTCTGCTTAGTTTGATG
CCTGGCAGTTTATGGCGGGCGTCCTGCCCGCCACCCTCCGGGCCGTTGCTTCACAACGTTCAAATCCGCT
CCCGGCGGATTTGTCCTACTCAGGAGAGCGTTCACCGACAAACAACAGATAAAACGAAAGGCCCAGTCTT
CCGACTGAGCCTTTCGTTTTATTTGATGCCTGGCAGTTCCCTACTCTCGCGTTAACGCTAGCATGGATGT
TTTCCCAGTCACGACGTTGTAAAACGACGGCCAGTCTTAAGCTCGGGCCCCAAATAATGATTTTATTTTG
ACTGATAGTGACCTGTTCGTTGCAACAAATTGATGAGCAATGCTTTTTTATAATGCCAACTTTGTATAAT
AAAGTTGATAAGGAGACCGCCGCTGCCAAGTTCGAGAGACAGCACATGGACAGCATCGATATCGCCGATC
TACGCACGCTCGGCTACAGCCAGCAGCAACAGGAGAAGATCAAACCGAAGGTTCGTTCGACAGTGGCGCA
GCACCACGAGGCACTGGTCGGCCACGGGTTTACACACGCGCACATCGTTGCGTTAAGCCAACACCCGGCA
GCGTTAGGGACCGTCGCTGTCAAGTATCAGGACATGATCGCAGCGTTGCCAGAGGCGACACACGAAGCGA
TCGTTGGCGTCGGCAAACAGTGGTCCGGCGCACGCGCTCTGGAGGCCTTGCTCACGGTGGCGGGAGAGTT
GAGAGGTCCACCGTTACAGTTGGACACAGGCCAACTTCTCAAGATTGCAAAACGTGGCGGCGTGACCGCA
GTGGAGGCAGTGCATGCATGGCGCAATGCACTGACGGGTGCCCCGCTCAAGGAGACGGGCGCCGCTACAG
GGCGCGTCCCATTCGCCATTCAGGCTGCGCAACTGTTGGGAAGGGCGATCGGTGCGGGCCTCTTCGCTAT
TACGCCAGCTGGCGAAAGGGGGATGTGCTGCAAGGCGATTAAGTTGGGTAACGCCAGGGTTTTCCCAGTC
ACGACGTTGTAAAACGACGGCCAGTGAGCGCGCGTAATACGACTCACTATAGGGCGAATTGGGTACCGGG
CCCCCCCTCGAGGTCCTCCAGCTTTTGTTCCCTTTAGTGAGGGTTAATTGCGCGCTTGGCGTAATCATGG
TCATAGCTGTTTCCTGTGTGAAATTGTTATCCGCTCACAATTCCACACAACATACGAGCCGGAAGCATAA
AGTGTAAAGCCTGGGGTGCCTAATGAGTGAGCTAACTCACATTAATTGCGTTGCGCTCACTGCCCGCTTT
CCACCGGTCGTCTCCACCCCTGAGCAGGTAGTGGCTATTGCATCCAACGGAGGGGGCAGACCCGCACTGG
AGTCAATTGTTGCCCAGTTATCTCGCCCTGATCCGGCGTTGGCCGCGTTGACCAACGACCACCTCGTCGC
CTTGGCCTGCCTCGGCGGGCGTCCTGCGCTGGATGCAGTGAAAAAGGGATTGGGGGGATCTGGTAGCTAT
GCGTTAGGACCCTATCAGATTTCAGCTCCTCAATTGCCTGCCTATAATGGGCAAACTGTTGGCACCTTTT
ACTACGTCAATGATGCTGGAGGGTTAGAATCCAAGGTGTTCATAAGTGGTGGTTCTGGAGGTAGTACGAA
TCTTTCGGACATCATAGAGAAGGAAACTGGAAAACAGCTCGTTATCCAAGAGAGCATTCTCATGTTGCCA
GAAGAAGTTGAAGAGGTTATAGGCAACAAACCGGAATCTGACATTCTGGTACATACCGCTTATGATGAGT
CAACAGATGAGAACGTCATGCTTTTGACATCTGATGCACCAGAATACAAACCTTGGGCACTTGTGATTCA
GGATTCCAATGGTGAGAACAAGATCAAGATGCTATGATAACTCGAGCGATCCTCTAGAACCCAGCTTTCT
TGTACAAAGTTGGCATTATAAGAAAGCATTGCTTATCAATTTGTTGCAACGAACAGGTCACTATCAGTCA
AAATAAAATCATTATTTGCCATCCAGCTGCAGGGCGGCCGCGATATCCCCTATAGTGAGTCGTATTACAT
GGTCATAGCTGTTTCCTGGCAGCTCTGGCCCGTGTCTCAAAATCTCTGATGTTACATTGCACAAGATAAA
AATATATCATCATGAACAATAAAACTGTCTGCTTACATAAACAGTAATACAAGGGGTGTTATGAGCCATA
TTCAACGGGAAACGTCGAGGCCGCGATTAAATTCCAACATGGATGCTGATTTATATGGGTATAAATGGGC
TCGCGATAATGTCGGGCAATCAGGTGCGACAATCTATCGCTTGTATGGGAAGCCCGATGCGCCAGAGTTG
TTTCTGAAACATGGCAAAGGTAGCGTTGCCAATGATGTTACAGATGAGATGGTCAGACTAAACTGGCTGA
CGGAATTTATGCCTCTTCCGACCATCAAGCATTTTATCCGTACTCCTGATGATGCATGGTTACTCACCAC
TGCGATCCCCGGAAAAACAGCATTCCAGGTATTAGAAGAATATCCTGATTCAGGTGAAAATATTGTTGAT
GCGCTGGCAGTGTTCCTGCGCCGGTTGCATTCGATTCCTGTTTGTAATTGTCCTTTTAACAGCGATCGCG
TATTTCGCCTTGCTCAGGCGCAATCACGAATGAATAACGGTTTGGTTGATGCGAGTGATTTTGATGACGA
GCGTAATGGCTGGCCTGTTGAACAAGTCTGGAAAGAAATGCATAAACTTTTGCCATTCTCACCGGATTCA
GTCGTCACTCATGGTGATTTCTCACTTGATAACCTTATTTTTGACGAGGGGAAATTAATAGGTTGTATTG
ATGTTGGACGAGTCGGAATCGCAGACCGATACCAGGATCTTGCCATCCTATGGAACTGCCTCGGTGAGTT
TTCTCCTTCATTACAGAAACGGCTTTTTCAAAAATATGGTATTGATAATCCTGATATGAATAAATTGCAG
TTTCATTTGATGCTCGATGAGTTTTTCTAATCAGAATTGGTTAATTGGTTGTAACACTGGCAGAGCATTA
CGCTGACTTGACGGGACGGCGCAAGCTCATGACCAAAATCCCTTAACGTGAGTTACGCGTCGTTCCACTG
AGCGTCAGACCCCGTAGAAAAGATCAAAGGATCTTCTTGAGATCCTTTTTTTCTGCGCGTAATCTGCTGC
TTGCAAACAAAAAAACCACCGCTACCAGCGGTGGTTTGTTTGCCGGATCAAGAGCTACCAACTCTTTTTC
CGAAGGTAACTGGCTTCAGCAGAGCGCAGATACCAAATACTGTTCTTCTAGTGTAGCCGTAGTTAGGCCA
CCACTTCAAGAACTCTGTAGCACCGCCTACATACCTCGCTCTGCTAATCCTGTTACCAGTGGCTGCTGCC
AGTGGCGATAAGTCGTGTCTTACCGGGTTGGACTCAAGACGATAGTTACCGGATAAGGCGCAGCGGTCGG
GCTGAACGGGGGGTT
